Addgene plasmid #134590: pHCKan-yibDp-mdlC
Purpose: Low Phosphate inducible mdlC benzylformate decarboxylase
Depositing lab: Michael Lynch. Depositing organization: Duke University. Publication: Scalable, two-stage, autoinduction of recombinant protein expression in E. coli utilizing phosphate depletion. Menacho-Melgar R, Ye Z, Moreb EA, Yang T, Efromson JP, Decker JS, Wang R, Lynch MD. Biotechnol Bioeng. 2020 May 22. doi: 10.1002/bit.27440. PubMed 32441815.
Backbone
  Vector backbone: pCDF
  Backbone manufacturer: None
  Backbone size w/o insert (bp): 2100
  Vector type: Bacterial Expression
Growth in bacteria
  Bacterial resistance: Spectinomycin and Streptomycin, 50 & 50 μg/mL
  Growth temperature: 37°C
  Growth strain: DH5alpha
  Copy number: High Copy
Gene/Insert
  Gene/Insert name: mdlC (benzylformate decarboxylase) C -terminal his tag (alt name: uniprot P20906)
  Promoter: yibDp
  Tag / fusion protein: 6x-His (C terminal on insert)
  Cloning method: Gibson Cloning
  Sequencing primers: 5′ tgaaaggcgagatcaccaa; 3′ cctttgatcTTTCTACTGAACC
Terms and licenses: Academic/Nonprofit Terms; Industry Terms: Not Available to Industry
Depositor comments: Please visit https://www.biorxiv.org/content/10.1101/820787v2 for bioRxiv preprint.
How to cite: pHCKan-yibDp-mdlC was a gift from Michael Lynch (Addgene plasmid # 134590 ; http://n2t.net/addgene:134590 ; RRID:Addgene_134590)
