[The description below was written by a language model from this plasmid's Addgene catalogue record and pLannotate feature annotations shown in this document.]
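Description:
pHCKan-yibDp-mdlC is a bacterial expression plasmid for E. coli, built on a pCDF backbone by Gibson cloning. It replicates from the CloDF13 (CDF) origin, which is compatible with other common origins and so allows the plasmid to be maintained alongside additional plasmids in the same cell. Selection relies on the aadA (SmR) aminoglycoside adenylyltransferase gene, driven by the bla (AmpR) promoter, which confers resistance to spectinomycin and streptomycin. Although the name contains "Kan", neither the catalogue fields nor the sequence annotation show a kanamycin marker. The record lists the plasmid as high copy.

The payload is mdlC, encoding benzylformate (benzoylformate) decarboxylase, carrying a C-terminal 6x-His tag for affinity purification and detection. Expression is controlled by the yibD promoter (yibDp), which the record describes as inducible by low phosphate. Transcription is therefore expected to stay low while phosphate is available and to switch on once the medium is depleted of it. This gives a two-stage autoinduction scheme: cells first accumulate biomass, then begin producing recombinant protein on entering phosphate limitation, without the addition of a chemical inducer. The associated publication describes exactly this kind of scalable, phosphate-depletion-based autoinduction of protein expression in E. coli.

The automated feature table for the 3,605 nt full sequence identifies only the resistance gene, its promoter and the origin. The remaining portion of the sequence, which presumably holds the yibDp promoter, the mdlC-His coding region and any terminators, is unannotated, so details of those elements come from the catalogue fields alone.
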