Features (pLannotate 1.2.2; 3 found; start..end, strand, type, name):
      1..792     -  CDS            SmR: aminoglycoside adenylyltransferase (Murphy, 1985); aadA; confers resistance to spectinomycin and streptomycin
    793..884     -  promoter       AmpR promoter: bla
    932..1670    -  rep_origin     CloDF13 ori: Plasmids containing the CloDF13 (CDF) origin of replication can be propagated in E. coli cells that contain additional plasmids with compatible origins.
>Addgene plasmid #134590 | pHCKan-yibDp-mdlC | addgene full sequence | sequence record 273126 | Addgene NGS Result
TTATTTGCCGACTACCTTGGTGATCTCGCCTTTCACGTAGTGGACAAATTCTTCCAACTGATCTGCGCGC
GAGGCCAAGCGATCTTCTTCTTGTCCAAGATAAGCCTGTCTAGCTTCAAGTATGACGGGCTGATACTGGG
CCGGCAGGCGCTCCATTGCCCAGTCGGCAGCGACATCCTTCGGCGCGATTTTGCCGGTTACTGCGCTGTA
CCAAATGCGGGACAACGTAAGCACTACATTTCGCTCATCGCCAGCCCAGTCGGGCGGCGAGTTCCATAGC
GTTAAGGTTTCATTTAGCGCCTCAAATAGATCCTGTTCAGGAACCGGATCAAAGAGTTCCTCCGCCGCTG
GACCTACCAAGGCAACGCTATGTTCTCTTGCTTTTGTCAGCAAGATAGCCAGATCAATGTCGATCGTGGC
TGGCTCGAAGATACCTGCAAGAATGTCATTGCGCTGCCATTCTCCAAATTGCAGTTCGCGCTTAGCTGGA
TAACGCCACGGAATGATGTCGTCGTGCACAACAATGGTGACTTCTACAGCGCGGAGAATCTCGCTCTCTC
CAGGGGAAGCCGAAGTTTCCAAAAGGTCGTTGATCAAAGCTCGCCGCGTTGTTTCATCAAGCCTTACGGT
CACCGTAACCAGCAAATCAATATCACTGTGTGGCTTCAGGCCGCCATCCACTGCGGAGCCGTACAAATGT
ACGGCCAGCAACGTCGGTTCGAGATGGCGCTCGATGACGCCAACTACCTCTGATAGTTGAGTCGATACTT
CGGCGATCACCGCTTCCCTCATACTCTTCCTTTTTCAATATTATTGAAGCATTTATCAGGGTTATTGTCT
CATGAGCGGATACATATTTGAATGTATTTAGAAAAATAAACAAATAGCTAGCTCACTCGGTCGCTACGCT
CCGGGCGTGAGACTGCGGCGGGCGCTGCGGACACATACAAAGTTACCCACAGATTCCGTGGATAAGCAGG
GGACTAACATGTGAGGCAAAACAGCAGGGCCGCGCCGGTGGCGTTTTTCCATAGGCTCCGCCCTCCTGCC
AGAGTTCACATAAACAGACGCTTTTCCGGTGCATCTGTGGGAGCCGTGAGGCTCAACCATGAATCTGACA
GTACGGGCGAAACCCGACAGGACTTAAAGATCCCCACCGTTTCCGGCGGGTCGCTCCCTCTTGCGCTCTC
CTGTTCCGACCCTGCCGTTTACCGGATACCTGTTCCGCCTTTCTCCCTTACGGGAAGTGTGGCGCTTTCT
CATAGCTCACACACTGGTATCTCGGCTCGGTGTAGGTCGTTCGCTCCAAGCTGGGCTGTAAGCAAGAACT
CCCCGTTCAGCCCGACTGCTGCGCCTTATCCGGTAACTGTTCACTTGAGTCCAACCCGGAAAAGCACGGT
AAAACGCCACTGGCAGCAGCCATTGGTAACTGGGAGTTCGCAGAGGATTTGTTTAGCTAAACACGCGGTT
GCTCTTGAAGTGTGCGCCAAAGTCCGGCTACACTGGAAGGACAGATTTGGTTGCTGTGCTCTGCGAAAGC
CAGTTACCACGGTTAAGCAGTTCCCCAACTGACTTAACCTTCGATCAAACCACCTCCCCAGGTGGTTTTT
TCGTTTACAGGGCAAAAGATTACGCGCAGAAAAAAAGGATCTCAAGAAGATCCTTTGATCTTTTCTACTG
AACCGCTCTGCGAAAAAACCCCGCCGAAGCGGGGTTTTTTGCGGTCAACATCAGTGGTGGTGGTGATGAT
GCTTATTCTGCTCCGCGAACAATTTTCCCATTTTTTTCAATAACTTGGGGGCATCCTCTTTTTCCAAAAC
CAGTTCAATCCAATACATACGGTTAACGTCCGCTTGAGCTTCCTTCATAACGGATACGAACTCATTCTCC
GTGCGAACGATCTTGCTTACAACACGGTCCTCTGTTGCTCCAAAAGTTTCCGGAAGCTTCGAATAATTCC
ACATGGGAATGTCGTTGTAGCTTTGTGTTGGCCCATGGATCTCGCGCTCCACGGTATAACCGTCATTATT
AATGATAAAACAGATTGGATTCAATTTTTCGCGGATAGACAGGCCTAACTCCTGAACAGTCAGTTGAAGG
GACCCGTCACCAATGAATAACAGATGGCGACTCTCCTTGTCGGCAATCTGAGACCCAAGAGCAGCGGGGA
ACGTGTACCCGATTGACCCCCACAGTGGTTGGCCGATGAAACGCGAGTTGCTTTTAAGGAAGATAGTAGA
GGCACCAAAAAAAGACGTTCCTTGTTCAGCGACAATAGTTTCATTTGACTGAGTCAGGCTCTCCACTGCT
TGCCATAAGCGATCTTGAGAAAGTGGTGCGCTGCTCGGGATAAACTCTTCGTACTGTTTATCGATATATT
GTCCTTCGTACTCAATACCTTTAAGTTCTGATAATGACGAGACAACTGCGCGAAAATCGAAATCCTCTAC
CACCTTATTGAAAATAATACCCTCATCGATATTAAGAGAAATCATTTTATTTTCATCCAAATGATGGGTA
AAAGCGCCAGTAGATGAGTCCGTTAATTTCACGCCAAGCATTAAGATAAAATCGGCTGATTCGACAAAGT
TTTTAAGAGAGATCTCACTCAGTTTACCATTATAGATCCCCAAAAACGAAGGTAATGATTCATCGACCGC
AGACTTGCCGAAATTCAGCGTTGTGATTGGAAGTTTGGTCTCGGAGACGAATTGCGTGACTGTTTTCTCA
AGCCCGAAACTGATAACCTCATGACCGGCAATAACGACTGGTTTTTGGGCGTTCTTCAAGGACTCTTCAA
TCTTTGAAAGAATAACTTGCTCGGTGGTGTTTGTGGTTGAACTTTCCTTCTCCAAACTCAAGGCTGGTTT
CTCTGCCTTAGCTGCCGCGACATCGACGGGTAAGTTAATGTAAACTGGTTTACGTTCCTTCAGCAGTTGA
CTTAAGACACGATCAATTTCATAAGTCGCATTCTCGGCGGTCAAAAGAGTGCGGGCAGCTGTCACCGGTT
CATGCATCTTCATGAAGTGCTTAAAATCGCCATCTGCTAAAGTGTGGTGGACGAATTTACCGTCGTTCTG
GACCTTGGAGGTTGGGCTACCTACGATTTCTACAACGGGCAGATTTTCAGCATACGAGCCGGCCAATCCA
TTGATAGCACTTAACTCCCCCACGCCGAAAGTTGTAAGAAAAGCCGCGGCTTTTTTTGTGCGAGCATATC
CATCCGCCATATATGATGCGTTAAGTTCATTGGCGTTCCCAATCCATTTCATATCCTCACGTGAAATGAT
CTGATCAAGGAACTGCAGGTTATAGTCCCCGGGTACACCAAAAATTTCCTCGATGCCTAACTCGTGCAGG
CGATCAAGCAAGTAGTCCCCCACCGTATACATAGATTATCCTCCTACACACGAAAGTTAAACAAAATTAT
TTGTAGAGGGAAACCGTTGTGGTCTCCCTGAATATAGAAGTTATCCTGACGTTTTACAGGCTTTGTATTA
AGAAACTATTAAGCCTGTGAGATATTATTTTTACAGGTGAGAGAGTCACTTCAGGGTAGAGAGATAATGA
GAGCAGCTATATAAGAGATCAGCACAATTACGCAC
